>Addgene plasmid #203461 | pENTR1a-MTS-jAspSnFR3 | addgene full sequence | sequence record 402515 | Addgene NGS Result
CTTTCCTGCGTTATCCCCTGATTCTGTGGATAACCGTATTACCGCTAGCATGGATCTCGGGGACGTCTAA
CTACTAAGCGAGAGTAGGGAACTGCCAGGCATCAAATAAAACGAAAGGCTCAGTCGGAAGACTGGGCCTT
TCGTTTTATCTGTTGTTTGTCGGTGAACGCTCTCCTGAGTAGGACAAATCCGCCGGGAGCGGATTTGAAC
GCTGTGAAGCAACGGCCCGGAGGGTGGCGGGCAGGACGCCCGCCATAAACTGCCAGGCATCAAACTAAGC
AGAAGGCCATCCTGACGGATGGCCTTTTTGCGTTTCTACAAACTCTTCCTGTTAGTTAGTTACTTAAGCT
CGGGCCCCGAATAATGATTTTATTTTGACTGATAGTGACCTGTTCGTTGCAACAAATTGATAAGCAATGC
TTTTTTATAATGCCAACTTTGTACAAAAAAGCAGGCTTTAAAGGAACCAATTCAGTCGACTGGATCCGGT
ACCGAATTCGCTTACTAAAAGCCAGGCCACCATGGCACTGCTTCGCGCCGCCGTTTCAGAACTCAGACGG
AGAGGACGGGGTGCGCTTACTCCCCTCCCGGCGCTGTCTAGCTTGCTTTCCTCACTTAGCCCCCGAAGTC
CCGCCTCAACGCGCCCAGAGCCAAACAATCCACACGCAGATCGACGCCATGTCATCGCTTTGAGGCGATG
CCCCCCACTTCCTGCCTCTGCCGTTCTGGCACCTGAACTCCTGCATGCACGAGGATTGCTCCCGAGACAT
TGGTCTCATGCCTCTCCCTTGTCCACGTCCTCTTCATCCAGTAGACCAGCAGATAAGGCGCAGTTGACCT
GGGTCGATAAATGGATCCCAGAAGCCGCGAGACCGTATGGATCCGCCGCAGGCAGCACGCTGGACAAAAT
CGCCAAAAACGGTGTGATTGTCGTCGGTCACCGTAAATCTGCCGTGCCTTTCTCTTATTACGACAGTCAG
CACAAAGTGGTGGGTTACTCGCAGGAATACTCCAACGCCATTGTTGAAGCAGTGAAAAAGAAACTCAACA
AACCGGACTTGCAGGTAAAACTGATTCCGATTACCCCACAAAACCGTATTCCACTGCTGCAAAACGGCAC
TTACGATTTTGAATGTGGTTCTACCACCAACAACGTCGAACGCCAAAAACAGGCGGCTTTCTCTGACACT
ATTTTCGTGGTCGGTACGCGCCTGTTGACCAAAAAGGGTGGCGATATCAAAGATTTTGCCAACCTGAAAG
ACAAAGCCGTAGTCGTCACTTCCGGCACTACCTCTGAAGTTTTGCTCAACAAACTGAATGAAGAGCAAAA
AATGAATATGCGCATCATCAGCGCCAAAGATCACGGTGACTCTTTCCGCACCCTGGAAAGCGGTCGTGCC
GTTGCCTTTATGATGGATGACGTGCTGCTGGCCGGTGAACGTGCGAAAGCGAAGAAACCAGACGACTGGG
AAATCGTCGGCAAGCCGCAGTCTCAGGAGGCCTACGGTTGTATGTTGCGTAAAGATGATCCGCAGTTCAA
AAAGCTGATGGATGACACCATCGCTCAGGTGCAGACCTCCGGTGAAGCGGAAAAATGGTTTGATAAGTGG
TTCAAAAATCCAATTCTGGTGAGCCACATCGTCTATATCACCGCCGACAAGCAGAAGAACGGCATCAAGG
CGAACTTCAAGATCCACCACAACGTGGAGGACGGCAGCGTGCAGCTCGCCGACCACTACCAGCAGAACAC
CCCCATCGGCGACGGCCCCGTGCTGCTGCCCGACAACCACTACCTGAGCTATCAGTCCGTGCTGAGCAAA
GACCCCAACGAGAAGCGCGATCACATGGTCCTGCTGGAGTTCGTGACCGCCACCACGAACTCTCTCGGCA
TGGACGAGCTGTACAAGGGCGGTACCGGAGGGAGCATGAGCAAGGGCGAGGAGCTGTTCACCGGGGTGGT
GCCCATCCTGGTCGAGCTGGACGGCGACGTAAACGGCCACAAGTTCAGCGTGCGCGGCGAGGGCGAGGGC
GATGCCACCAACGGCAAGCTAACCCTGAAGCTCATCTGCACCACCGGCAAGCTGCCCGTGCCCTGGCCCA
CCCTCGTGACCACCCTGGGCTACGGCGTGCAGTGCTTCGCCCGCTACCCCGACCACATGAAGCAGCACGA
CTTCTTCAAGTCCGCCATGCCCGAAGGCTACGTCCAGGAGCGCACCATCAGCTTCAAGGACGACGGAACC
TACAAGACCCGCGCCGAGGTGAAGTTAGAGGGCGACACCCTGGTGAACCGCATCGAGCTAAAGGGCATCG
ACTTCAAGGAGGACGGCAACATCCTGGGGCACAAGCTGGAGTACAACTTTAACAACCCCCTGAACATGAA
TTTCGAACTGTCAGACGAAATGAAAGCACTGTTCAAAGAACCGAATGACAAGGCACTGAAATAAGAATTC
GAAGCTTGATCCGGCTGCTAGACCCAGCTTTCTTGTACAAAGTTGGCATTATAAGAAAGCATTGCTTATC
AATTTGTTGCAACGAACAGGTCACTATCAGTCAAAATAAAATCATTATTTGCCATCCAGCTGCAGCTCTG
GCCCGTGTCTCAAAATCTCTGATGTTACACTGCACAAGATAAAAATATATCATCATGAACAATAAAACTG
TCTGCTTACATAAACAGTAATACAAGGGGTGTTATGAGCCATATTCAACGGGAAACGTCGAGGCCGCGAT
TAAATTCCAACATGGATGCTGATTTATATGGGTATAAATGGGCTCGCGATAATGTCGGGCAATCAGGTGC
GACAATCTATCGCTTGTATGGGAAGCCCGATGCGCCAGAGTTGTTTCTGAAACATGGCAAAGGTAGCGTT
GCCAATGATGTTACAGATGAGATGGTCAGACTAAACTGGCTGACGGAATTTATGCCTCTTCCGACCATCA
AGCATTTTATCCGTACTCCTGATGATGCATGGTTACTCACCACTGCGATCCCCGGAAAAACAGCATTCCA
GGTATTAGAAGAATATCCTGATTCAGGTGAAAATATTGTTGATGCGCTGGCAGTGTCCCTGCGCCGGTTG
CATTCGATTCCTGTTTGTAATTGTCCTTTTAACAGCGATCGCGTATTTCGTCTCGCTCAGGCGCAATCAC
GAATGAATAACGGTTTGGTTGATGCGAGTGATTTTGATGACGAGCGTAATGGCTGGCCTGTTGAACAAGT
CTGGAAAGAAATGCATAAACTTTTGCCATTCTCACCGGATTCAGTCGTCACTCATGGTGATTTCTCACTT
GATAACCTTATTTTTGACGAGGGGAAATTAATAGGTTGTATTGATGTTGGACGAGTCGGAATCGCAGACC
GATACCAGGATCTTGCCATCCTATGGAACTGCCTCGGTGAGTTTTCTCCTTCATTACAGAAACGGCTTTT
TCAAAAATATGGTATTGATAATCCTGATATGAATAAATTGCAGTTTCATTTGATGCTCGATGAGTTTTTC
TAATCAGAATTGGTTAATTGGTTGTAACATTATTCAGATTGGGCCCCGTTCCACTGAGCGTCAGACCCCG
TAGAAAAGATCAAAGGATCTTCTTGAGATCCTTTTTTTCTGCGCGTAATCTGCTGCTTGCAAACAAAAAA
ACCACCGCTACCAGCGGTGGTTTGTTTGCCGGATCAAGAGCTACCAACTCTTTTTCCGAAGGTAACTGGC
TTCAGCAGAGCGCAGATACCAAATACTGTTCTTCTAGTGTAGCCGTAGTTAGGCCACCACTTCAAGAACT
CTGTAGCACCGCCTACATACCTCGCTCTGCTAATCCTGTTACCAGTGGCTGCTGCCAGTGGCGATAAGTC
GTGTCTTACCGGGTTGGACTCAAGACGATAGTTACCGGATAAGGCGCAGCGGTCGGGCTGAACGGGGGGT
TCGTGCACACAGCCCAGCTTGGAGCGAACGACCTACACCGAACTGAGATACCTACAGCGTGAGCTATGAG
AAAGCGCCACGCTTCCCGAAGGGAGAAAGGCGGACAGGTATCCGGTAAGCGGCAGGGTCGGAACAGGAGA
GCGCACGAGGGAGCTTCCAGGGGGAAACGCCTGGTATCTTTATAGTCCTGTCGGGTTTCGCCACCTCTGA
CTTGAGCGTCGATTTTTGTGATGCTCGTCAGGGGGGCGGAGCCTATGGAAAAACGCCAGCAACGCGGCCT
TTTTACGGTTCCTGGCCTTTTGCTGGCCTTTTGCTCACATGTT
Features (pLannotate 1.2.2; 10 found; start..end, strand, type, name):
      1..46      +  rep_origin     RSF ori (fragment): Plasmids containing the RSF 1030 origin of replication can be propagated in E. coli cells that contain additional plasmids with compatible origins.
    106..149     -  terminator     rrnB T1 terminator: Escherichia coli rrnB; transcription terminator T1 from the E. coli rrnB gene
    281..308     +  terminator     rrnB T2 terminator: transcription terminator T2 from the E. coli rrnB gene
    360..457     +  protein_bind   attL1: mutant version of attL; recombination site for the Gateway® LR reaction LR Clonase™
    885..1625    +  CDS            gltI (fragment): GLTI_ECOLI - Also known as ybeJ, yzzK. Experimental evidence at protein level: Swiss-Prot protein existence level 1. Part of the ABC transporter complex GltIJKL involved in glutamate and aspartate uptake. Binds to both glutamate and aspartate. From Escherichia coli (strain K12).
   1641..2357    +  CDS            cEGFP: cEGFP is a basic (constitutively fluorescent) green fluorescent protein published in 2008, derived from Aequorea victoria.
   2370..2438    +  CDS            gltI (fragment): GLTI_ECOLI - Also known as ybeJ, yzzK. Experimental evidence at protein level: Swiss-Prot protein existence level 1. Part of the ABC transporter complex GltIJKL involved in glutamate and aspartate uptake. Binds to both glutamate and aspartate. From Escherichia coli (strain K12).
   2472..2571    -  protein_bind   attL2: mutant version of attL; recombination site for the Gateway® LR reaction LR Clonase™
   2694..3503    +  CDS            KanR: aminoglycoside phosphotransferase; aph(3')-Ia; confers resistance to kanamycin in bacteria or G418 (Geneticin®) in eukaryotes
   3593..4181    +  rep_origin     ori: high-copy-number ColE1/pMB1/pBR322/pUC origin of replication
