[The description below was written by a language model from this plasmid's Addgene catalogue record and pLannotate feature annotations shown in this document.]
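Description:
pENTR1a-MTS-jAspSnFR3 is a Gateway entry clone built on the pENTR1a backbone, about 4.2 kb in total, carrying a mitochondrially targeted version of the genetically encoded aspartate biosensor jAspSnFR3. It is propagated in E. coli as a high-copy plasmid through a ColE1/pUC-type origin and is selected with kanamycin via an aminoglycoside phosphotransferase gene. The annotation also flags a very short RSF origin fragment, which is probably a partial homology hit rather than a functional second origin. rrnB T1 and T2 terminators lie upstream of the cloning region, where they insulate the insert from read-through transcription originating in the backbone.

The roughly 1.9 kb insert, introduced by Gibson assembly, sits between attL1 and attL2. The feature table shows the sensor architecture: a large fragment of the E. coli periplasmic glutamate/aspartate-binding protein GltI, followed by a GFP-derived fluorescent protein annotated as cEGFP, and then a short remaining GltI segment. The fluorescent protein is thus inserted within the binding protein, so that ligand-induced conformational change can be reported as a change in fluorescence. An N-terminal mitochondrial localization signal is recorded for the insert and presumably lies in the unannotated stretch between attL1 and the first GltI fragment. No promoter driving the insert is annotated, as expected for an entry vector. Expression requires transfer of the cassette by LR recombination into a destination vector of choice, which would then allow aspartate measurements in the mitochondria of living cells. The depositor notes an A-to-G substitution in attL1 that is not known to affect plasmid function.
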