Addgene plasmid #203461: pENTR1a-MTS-jAspSnFR3
Purpose: Mitochondrial directed jAspSnFR3 in Gateway cloning entry vector
Depositing lab: Lucas Sullivan. Depositing organization: Fred Hutchinson Cancer Center. Publication: An engineered biosensor enables dynamic aspartate measurements in living cells. Davidsen K, Marvin JS, Aggarwal A, Brown TA, Sullivan LB. eLife. 2024 Feb 23;12:RP90024. doi: 10.7554/eLife.90024. PubMed 38393319.
Backbone
  Vector backbone: pENTR1a
  Vector type: Gateway entry vector
Growth in bacteria
  Bacterial resistance: Kanamycin, 50 μg/mL
  Growth temperature: 37°C
  Growth strain: DH5alpha
  Copy number: High Copy
Gene/Insert
  Gene/Insert name: MTS-jAspSnFR3
  Insert size (bp): 1923
  Tag / fusion protein: Mitochondrial localization signal (N terminal on insert)
  Cloning method: Gibson Cloning
  Sequencing primers: 5′ CCTGTTAGTTAGTTACTTAAGCTC
Terms and licenses: Academic/Nonprofit Terms; Industry Terms: Not Available to Industry
Depositor comments: Please note: Plasmid contains an A to G nucleotide mutation in attL1. This mutation is not known to affect plasmid function. Please visit https://doi.org/10.1101/2023.06.27.546775 for bioRxiv preprint.
How to cite: pENTR1a-MTS-jAspSnFR3 was a gift from Lucas Sullivan (Addgene plasmid # 203461 ; http://n2t.net/addgene:203461 ; RRID:Addgene_203461)
